>Addgene plasmid #20471 | pWZL Neo Myr Flag CSNK1G2 | addgene partial sequence | sequence record 26293 | 20471 with pWZL-Fwd
CTCCTTCTCTAGGCGCCGGCCGGATCCAGAATTCGCCACCATGGGGTCTTCAAAATCTAAACCAAAGGAC
CCCAGCCAGCGCCGGCGCAGGATCCGAGGTTACCTTGACTACAAAGACGATGACGACAAGCAATTGACAA
GTTTGTACAAAAAAGTTGGCATGGATTTTGACAAGAAAGGAGGGAAAGGGGAGACGGAGGAGGGCCGGAG
AATGTCCAAGGCCGGCGGGGGCCGGAGCAGCCACGGCATCCGGAGCTCGGGGACCAGCTCGGGGGTCCTG
ATGGTGGGCCCCAACTTCCGCGTCGGCAAGAAGATCGGCTGCGGCAACTTCGGGGAGCTCCGCCTAGGAA
AGAATCTCTATACAAATGAATACGTGGCTATCAAATTGGAGCCGATCAAGTCCCGGGCCCCGCAGCTGCA
CCTGGAGTACCGGTTCTACAAGCAGCTCAGCGCCACAGAGGGCGTCCCTCAGGTCTACTACTTCGGTCCG
TGCGGGAATTACAACGCCATGGTGCTGGAGCTGCTGGGGCCCAGCCTGGAGGACCTGTTCGACCTGTGCG
ACCGGACCTTCACGCTCAAGACGGTGCTGATGATCGCCATCCAGCTGATCACGCGCATGGAGTATGTGCA
CACCAAGAGCCTAATCTACCGGGACGTGAAGCCCGAGAACTTCCTGGTGGGCCGCCCGGGGANCAAGCGG
CAGCATGCCATCCACATCATCGACTTCGGGCTGGCCAAGGAGTACATCGACCCCGA
