[The description below was written by a language model from this plasmid's Addgene catalogue record.]
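Description:
pWZL Neo Myr Flag CSNK1G2 is a retroviral mammalian expression plasmid carrying the human CSNK1G2 open reading frame, which encodes casein kinase 1 gamma 2. It is built on the Gateway destination vector pWZL-Neo-Myr-Flag-DEST. The ORF was first placed in a Gateway entry vector and then transferred by an LR recombination reaction, so that it sits in frame behind two N-terminal elements supplied by the backbone: a myristoylation signal and a Flag epitope. A myristoylation signal directs lipid modification of the protein's N terminus and tethers it to cellular membranes, a strategy commonly used to promote kinase activation. The Flag tag allows detection or immunoprecipitation of the fusion protein with standard antibodies.

In bacteria the plasmid is selected with ampicillin, and a recombination-deficient strain is recommended, consistent with the repeated sequences typical of retroviral vectors. In mammalian cells, stably transduced populations are selected with G418 through the neomycin resistance marker. The record does not include a feature table. It therefore does not state the promoter driving the insert, the arrangement of the viral repeats and packaging signal, the way the neomycin marker is expressed, or the bacterial origin and copy number.

The construct is one clone from a library of myristoylated, Flag-tagged human kinases assembled for gain-of-function screening, in work that used integrative genomic approaches to identify a breast cancer oncogene. The depositor notes that the identity of the gene was verified but that the clone was not fully sequenced, so minor mutations cannot be excluded.
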