Addgene plasmid #20471: pWZL Neo Myr Flag CSNK1G2
Depositing lab: William Hahn & Jean Zhao. Depositing organization: Dana-Farber Cancer Institute. Publication: Integrative Genomic Approaches Identify IKBKE as a Breast Cancer Oncogene (Kinase Library Clones). Boehm JS, Zhao JJ, Yao J, Kim SY, Firestein R, Dunn IF, Sjostrom SK, Garraway LA, Weremowicz S, Richardson AL, Greulich H, Stewart CJ, Mulvey LA, Shen RR, Ambrogio L, Hirozane-Kishikawa T, Hill DE, Vidal M, Meyerson M, Grenier JK, Hinkle G, Root DE, Roberts TM, Lander ES, Polyak K, Hahn WC. Cell. 2007 Jun 15. 129(6):1065-1079. 10.1016/j.cell.2007.03.052 PubMed 17574021.
Backbone
  Vector backbone: pWZL-Neo-Myr-Flag-DEST
  Backbone manufacturer: William Hahn Lab (available at Addgene, #15300)
  Vector type: Mammalian Expression, Retroviral
  Selectable markers: Neomycin (select with G418)
Growth in bacteria
  Bacterial resistance: Ampicillin, 100 μg/mL
  Growth temperature: 37°C
  Growth strain: Stbl3
  Growth instructions: Stbl3 cells to prevent recombination.
  Copy number: Unknown
Gene/Insert
  Gene/Insert name: CSNK1G2 (alt name: casein kinase 1, gamma 2)
  Species: H. sapiens (human)
  GenBank ID: NM_001319
  Entrez Gene: CSNK1G2 (a.k.a. CK1g2)
  Tag / fusion protein: Myr (N terminal on backbone); Flag (N terminal on backbone)
  Cloning method: Gateway Cloning
  Sequencing primers: 5′ pWZL-Fwd (GAA CCT CCT CGT TCG ACC); 3′ pWZL-Rev (TTC CGG GCC CTC ACA TTG)
Resource information
  A portion of this plasmid was derived from a plasmid made by: 1-D5
Terms and licenses: Academic/Nonprofit Terms; Industry Terms: Not Available to Industry
Depositor comments: ORFs were cloned into Gateway compatible pEntry vectors. An LR recombination reaction was performed to move the ORF to pWZL-Neo-Myr-Flag DEST such that the ORF would have 5' myristoylation and flag tags. This plasmid is part of a kinase library, and the gene has been verified, but has not been fully sequenced for minor mutations. Please see the following link for plasmids from this article that are not part of the kinase library http://www.addgene.org/pubmed/17574021
How to cite: pWZL Neo Myr Flag CSNK1G2 was a gift from William Hahn & Jean Zhao (Addgene plasmid # 20471 ; http://n2t.net/addgene:20471 ; RRID:Addgene_20471)
